>Addgene plasmid #57305 | Dronpa-Vimentin-7 | depositor partial sequence | sequence record 88443 | insert sequence
ACGTCAGATCCGCTAGCGCTACCGGACTCAGATCTCGAGCTCAAGCTTCGAATTCCCATGTCCACCAGGT
CCGTGTCCTCGTCCTCCTACCGCAGGATGTTCGGCGGCCCGGGCACCGCGAGCCGGCCGAGCTCCAGCCG
GAGCTACGTGACTACGTCCACCCGCACCTACAGCCTGGGCAGCGCGCTGCGCCCCAGCACCAGCCGCAGC
CTCTACGCCTCGTCCCCGGGCGGCGTGTATGCCACGCGCTCCTCTGCCGTGCGCCTGCGGAGCAGCGTGC
CCGGGGTGCGGCTCCTGCAGGACTCGGTGGACTTCTCGCTGGCCGACGCCATCAACACCGAGTTCAAGAA
CACCCGCACCAACGAGAAGGTGGAGCTGCAGGAGCTGAATGACCGCTTCGCCAACTACATCGACAAGGTG
CGCTTCCTGGAGCAGCAGAATAAGATCCTGCTGGCCGAGCTCGAGCAGCTCAAGGGCCAAGGCAAGTCGC
GCCTGGGGGACCTCTACGAGGAGGAGATGCGGGAGCTGCGCCGGCAGGTGGACCAGCTAACCAACGACAA
AGCCCGCGTCGAGGTGGAGCGCGACAACCTGGCCGAGGACATCATGCGCCTCCGGGAGAAATTGCAGGAG
GAGATGCTTCAGAGAGAGGAAGCCGAAAACACCCTGCAATCTTTCAGACAGGATGTTGACAATGCGTCTC
TGGCACGTCTTGACCTTGAACGCAAAGTGGAATCTTTGCAAGAAGAGATTGCCTTTTTGAAGAAACTCCA
CGAAGAGGAAATCCAGGAGCTGCAGGCTCAGATTCAGGAACAGCATGTCCAAATCGATGTGGATGTTTCC
AAGCCTGACCTCACGGCTGCCCTGCGTGACGTACGTCAGCAATATGAAAGTGTGGCTGCCAAGAACCTGC
AGGAGGCAGAAGAATGGTACAAATCCAAGTTTGCTGACCTCTCTGAGGCTGCCAACCGGAACAATGACGC
CCTGCGCCAGGCAAAGCAGGAGTCCACTGAGTACCGGAGACAGGTGCAGTCCCTCACCTGTGAAGTGGAT
GCCCTTAAAGGAACCAATGAGTCCCTGGAACGCCAGATGCGTGAAATGGAAGAGAACTTTGCCGTTGAAG
CTGCTAACTACCAAGACACTATTGGCCGCCTGCAGGATGAGATTCAGAATATGAAGGAGGAAATGGCTCG
TCACCTTCGTGAATACCAAGACCTGCTCAATGTTAAGATGGCCCTTGACATTGAGATTGCCACCTACAGG
AAGCTGCTGGAAGGCGAGGAGAGCAGGATTTCTCTGCCTCTTCCAAACTTTTCCTCCCTGAACCTGAGGG
AAACTAATCTGGATTCACTCCCTCTGGTTGATACCCACTCAAAAAGGACACTTCTGATTAAGACGGTTGA
AACTAGAGATGGACAGGTTATCAACGAAACTTCTCAGCATCACGATGACCTTGAAGGGGATCCACCGGTC
GCCACCATGGTGAGTGTGATTAAACCAGACATGAAGATCAAGCTGCGTATGGAAGGCGCTGTAAATGGAC
ACCCGTTCGCGATTGAAGGAGTTGGCCTTGGGAAGCCTTTCGAGGGAAAACAGAGTATGGACCTTAAAGT
CAAAGAAGGCGGACCTCTGCCTTTCGCCTATGACATCTTGACAACTGTGTTCTGTTACGGCAACAGGGTA
TTCGCCAAATACCCAGAAAATATAGTAGACTATTTCAAGCAGTCGTTTCCTGAGGGCTACTCTTGGGAAC
GAAGCATGAATTACGAAGACGGGGGCATTTGTAACGCGACAAACGACATAACCCTGGATGGTGACTGTTA
TATCTATGAAATTCGATTTGATGGTGTGAACTTTCCTGCCAATGGTCCAGTTATGCAGAAGAGGACTGTG
AAATGGGAGCCATCCACTGAGAAATTGTATGTGCGTGATGGAGTGCTGAAGGGTGATGTTAACATGGCTC
TGTCGCTTGAAGGAGGTGGCCATTACCGATGTGACTTCAAAACTACTTATAAAGCTAAGAAGGTTGTCCA
GTTGCCAGACTATCACTTTGTGGACCACCACATTGAGATTAAAAGCCACGACAAAGATTACAGTAATGTT
AATCTGCATGAGCACGCCGAAGCGCATTCTGAGCTGCCGAGGCAGGCCAAGTAATGATAGGCGGCCGCGA
CTCTAGATCATAATCAGCCATACCACATG
