>Addgene plasmid #57305 | Dronpa-Vimentin-7 | addgene partial sequence | sequence record 110271 | SV40pA-R 5'-GAAATTTGTGATGCTATTGC-3'
TGCATAACAGTTAACAACAACAATTGCATTCATTTTATGTTTCAGGTTCAGGGGGAGGTGTGGGAGGTTT
TTTAAAGCAAGTAAAACCTCTACAAATGTGGTATGGCTGATTATGATCTAGAGTCGCGGCCGCCTATCAT
TACTTGGCCTGCCTCGGCAGCTCAGAATGCGCTTCGGCGTGCTCATGCAGATTAACATTACTGTAATCTT
TGTCGTGGCTTTTAATCTCAATGTGGTGGTCCACAAAGTGATAGTCTGGCAACTGGACAACCTTCTTAGC
TTTATAAGTAGTTTTGAAGTCACATCGGTAATGGCCACCTCCTTCAAGCGACAGAGCCATGTTAACATCA
CCCTTCAGCACTCCATCACGCACATACAATTTCTCAGTGGATGGCTCCCATTTCACAGTCCTCTTCTGCA
TAACTGGACCATTGGCAGGAAAGTTCACACCATCAAATCGAATTTCATAGATATAACAGTCACCATCCAG
GGTTATGTCGTTTGTCGCGTTACAAATGCCCCCGTCTTCGTAATTCATGCTTCGTTCCCAAGAGTAGCCC
TCAGGAAACGACTGCTTGAAATAGTCTACTATATTTTCTGGGTATTTGGCGAATACCCTGTTGCCGTAAC
AGAACACAGTTGTCAAGATGTCATAGGCGAAAGGCAGAGGTCCGCCTTCTTTGACTTTAAGGTCCATACT
CTGTTTTCCCTCGAAAGGCTTCCCAAGGCCAACTCCTTCAATCGCGAACGGGTGTCCATTTACAGCGCCT
TCCATACGCAGCTTGATCTTCATG
