>Addgene plasmid #57305 | Dronpa-Vimentin-7 | addgene partial sequence | sequence record 110849 | CMV-F 5'-CGCAAATGGGCGGTAGGCGTG-3'
CGCTAGCGCTACCGGACTCAGATCTCGAGCTCAAGCTTCGAATTCCCATGTCCACCAGGTCCGTGTCCTC
GTCCTCCTACCGCAGGATGTTCGGCGGCCCGGGCACCGCGAGCCGGCCGAGCTCCAGCCGGAGCTACGTG
ACTACGTCCACCCGCACCTACAGCCTGGGCAGCGCGCTGCGCCCCAGCACCAGCCGCAGCCTCTACGCCT
CGTCCCCGGGCGGCGTGTATGCCACGCGCTCCTCTGCCGTGCGCCTGCGGAGCAGCGTGCCCGGGGTGCG
GCTCCTGCAGGACTCGGTGGACTTCTCGCTGGCCGACGCCATCAACACCGAGTTCAAGAACACCCGCACC
AACGAGAAGGTGGAGCTGCAGGAGCTGAATGACCGCTTCGCCAACTACATCGACAAGGTGCGCTTCCTGG
AGCAGCAGAATAAGATCCTGCTGGCCGAGCTCGAGCAGCTCAAGGGCCAAGGCAAGTCGCGCCTGGGGGA
CCTCTACGAGGAGGAGATGCGGGAGCTGCGCCGGCAGGTGGACCAGCTAACCAACGACAAAGCCCGCGTC
GAGGTGGAGCGCGACAACCTGGCCGAGGACATCATGCGCCTCCGGGAGAAATTGCAGGAGGAGATGCTTC
AGAGAGAGGAAGCCGAAAACACCCTGCAATCTTTCAGACAGGATGTTGACAATGCGTCTCTGGCACGTCT
TGACCTTGAACGCAAAGTGGAATCTTTGCAAGAAGAGATTGCCTTTTTGAAGAAACT
