[The description below was written by a language model from this plasmid's Addgene catalogue record.]
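Description:
Dronpa-Vimentin-7 is a mammalian expression plasmid that produces human vimentin (VIM) fused to the fluorescent protein Dronpa, built on a Dronpa backbone of about 4.75 kb before insertion. It is propagated in E. coli as a high-copy plasmid under kanamycin selection, and it carries a neomycin resistance marker so that transfected mammalian cells can be selected with G418. The record does not name the replication origin, and no feature table is provided, so the detailed layout of the backbone cannot be confirmed here. The cloning method is listed as unknown.

Expression of the fusion is driven by the CMV promoter, a strong constitutive promoter in most mammalian cell lines. The listed sequencing primers suggest that the cassette sits between the CMV promoter and an SV40 polyadenylation signal. The record does not state whether Dronpa is on the N- or C-terminus of vimentin. The "7" in the name may refer to a linker length, but this is not explained. Vimentin is a type III intermediate filament protein, so the fusion incorporates into the cell's intermediate filament network and marks it with green fluorescence, with a recorded excitation maximum of 503 nm and emission maximum of 518 nm. Dronpa is generally known as a reversibly photoswitchable green fluorescent protein, which makes such fusions useful for tracking experiments and super-resolution imaging that depend on turning fluorescence on and off. The stated purpose of the construct is localization to intermediate filaments, making it a marker for visualizing these cytoskeletal structures in transfected mammalian cells.
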