Addgene plasmid #57305: Dronpa-Vimentin-7
Purpose: Localization: Intermediate Filaments, Excitation: 503, Emission: 518
Depositing lab: Michael Davidson. Depositing organization: Florida State University, Tallahassee.
Backbone
  Vector backbone: Dronpa
  Backbone size w/o insert (bp): 4750
  Vector type: Mammalian Expression
  Selectable markers: Neomycin (select with G418)
Growth in bacteria
  Bacterial resistance: Kanamycin, 50 μg/mL
  Growth temperature: 37°C
  Growth strain: DH5alpha
  Copy number: High Copy
Gene/Insert
  Gene/Insert name: Vimentin (alt name: NM_003380.3)
  Species: H. sapiens (human)
  Entrez Gene: VIM
  Promoter: CMV
  Tag / fusion protein: Dronpa
  Cloning method: Unknown
  Sequencing primers: 5′ CMV-F; 3′ SV40pA-R
Terms and licenses: Academic/Nonprofit Terms; Industry Terms
Depositor comments: . Excitation = 503; Emission = 518
How to cite: Dronpa-Vimentin-7 was a gift from Michael Davidson (Addgene plasmid # 57305 ; http://n2t.net/addgene:57305 ; RRID:Addgene_57305)
